Addgene plasmid #77172: SGK494 gRNA (BRDN0001145451)
Purpose: 3rd generation lentiviral gRNA plasmid targeting human SGK494
Depositing lab: John Doench & David Root. Depositing organization: Broad Institute. Publication: Optimized sgRNA design to maximize activity and minimize off-target effects of CRISPR-Cas9. Doench JG, Fusi N, Sullender M, Hegde M, Vaimberg EW, Donovan KF, Smith I, Tothova Z, Wilen C, Orchard R, Virgin HW, Listgarten J, Root DE. Nat Biotechnol. 2016 Jan 18. doi: 10.1038/nbt.3437. PubMed 26780180.
Backbone
  Vector backbone: lentiGuide-Puro
  Backbone manufacturer: Zhang Lab (Addgene plasmid # 52963)
  Vector type: Mammalian Expression, Lentiviral, CRISPR
  Selectable markers: Puromycin
Growth in bacteria
  Bacterial resistance: Ampicillin, 100 μg/mL
  Growth temperature: 37°C
  Growth strain: DH5alpha
  Copy number: High Copy
Gene/Insert
  Gene/Insert name: SGK494 (alt names: SGK494; NM_001174103.1)
  gRNA/shRNA sequence: TCCTACAGAGGGATACCGTG
  Species: H. sapiens (human)
  Entrez Gene: SGK494 (a.k.a. FLJ25006, FLJ78978, MGC39533)
  Promoter: hU6
  Cloning method: Unknown
  Sequencing primers: 5′ U6-F; 3′ pS2-R
Terms and licenses: Academic/Nonprofit Terms; Industry Terms: Not Available to Industry
Depositor comments: The gRNA was designed to target the following Genbank reference sequence(s): NM_001174103.1. Note that this plasmid does NOT contain Cas9. It should be used in conjunction with lentiCas9-Blast (Addgene #52962) or otherwise with cell lines already expressing Cas9. Browse the full kinome gRNA library at http://www.addgene.org/pooled-library/broadgpp-human-kinome/ or visit http://www.broadinstitute.org/rnai/public/ for detailed protocols and information.
How to cite: SGK494 gRNA (BRDN0001145451) was a gift from John Doench & David Root (Addgene plasmid # 77172 ; http://n2t.net/addgene:77172 ; RRID:Addgene_77172)
