[The description below was written by a language model from this plasmid's Addgene catalogue record and pLannotate feature annotations shown in this document.]
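Description:
SGK494 gRNA (BRDN0001145451) is a third-generation lentiviral guide RNA plasmid built on the lentiGuide-Puro backbone and designed to direct Streptococcus pyogenes Cas9 to the human SGK494 gene, with the guide designed against a single RefSeq transcript of that gene. In bacteria it is maintained at high copy from a ColE1/pUC-type origin under ampicillin selection (AmpR, β-lactamase). The backbone also carries an f1 origin, an SV40 origin and poly(A) signal, and residual lac, T7 and T3 cloning-vector elements that play no role in the lentiviral payload.

The transfer cassette is framed by an RSV promoter-driven truncated HIV-1 5' LTR and a self-inactivating ΔU3 3' LTR. The RSV promoter makes genomic RNA production Tat-independent, while the ΔU3 deletion disables LTR promoter activity after integration. Between the LTRs lie the Ψ packaging signal with a partial gag fragment, the Rev response element for nuclear export of the full-length RNA, and a cPPT/CTS that aids nuclear import of the reverse-transcribed genome. The human U6 RNA polymerase III promoter drives the SGK494-specific spacer fused to the Cas9 gRNA scaffold. Downstream, the EF-1α core promoter with its intron A expresses puromycin N-acetyltransferase for selection of transduced mammalian cells, followed by a WPRE to enhance transcript expression.

The plasmid does not encode Cas9, so it must be paired with a separate Cas9 lentivector or used in cells that already express the nuclease. It is an individual clone from a human kinome gRNA collection generated with optimized sgRNA design rules, and is suited to knockout of SGK494 in transduced human cells.
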