Features (pLannotate 1.2.2; 29 found; start..end, strand, type, name):
     14..80      +  CDS            small t antigen (fragment): SV40 (simian virus 40) small t antigen
    106..317     +  promoter       EF-1α core promoter: core promoter for human elongation factor EF-1α
    318..1256    +  intron         EF-1α intron A: intron upstream of the start codon of human EF-1α
   1278..1877    +  CDS            PuroR (fragment): puromycin N-acetyltransferase; pac from Streptomyces; confers resistance to puromycin
   1893..2481    +  misc_feature   WPRE: woodchuck hepatitis virus posttranscriptional regulatory element
   2532..2551    +  misc_feature   cPPT/CTS (fragment): central polypurine tract and central termination sequence of HIV-1
   2553..2786    +  LTR            3' LTR (ΔU3): self-inactivating 3' long terminal repeat (LTR) from HIV-1
   2864..2985    +  polyA_signal   SV40 poly(A) signal: SV40 polyadenylation signal
   3025..3160    +  rep_origin     SV40 ori: SV40 origin of replication
   3181..3199    -  promoter       T7 promoter: promoter for bacteriophage T7 RNA polymerase
   3207..3362    +  CDS            lacZα (fragment): LacZα fragment of β-galactosidase; lacZ fragment
   3367..3795    +  rep_origin     f1 ori (sequence partly withheld): f1 bacteriophage origin of replication; arrow indicates direction of (+) strand synthesis
   3848..3952    +  promoter       AmpR promoter: bla
   3953..4813    +  CDS            AmpR: β-lactamase; bla; confers resistance to ampicillin, carbenicillin, and related antibiotics
   4984..5572    +  rep_origin     ori: high-copy-number ColE1/pMB1/pBR322/pUC origin of replication
   5755..5847    +  CDS            lacI (fragment): lac repressor; lacI; The lac repressor binds to the lac operator to inhibit transcription in E. coli. This inhibition can be relieved by adding lactose or isopropyl-β-D-thiogalactopyranoside (IPTG).
   5860..5881    +  protein_bind   CAP binding site: CAP binding activates transcription in the presence of cAMP. E. coli catabolite activator protein
   5896..5926    +  promoter       lac promoter: promoter for the E. coli lac operon
   5934..5950    +  protein_bind   lac operator: The lac repressor binds to the lac operator to inhibit transcription in E. coli. This inhibition can be relieved by adding lactose or isopropyl-β-D-thiogalactopyranoside (IPTG). lac repressor encoded by lacI
   5995..6013    +  promoter       T3 promoter: promoter for bacteriophage T3 RNA polymerase
   6041..6267    +  promoter       RSV promoter: Rous sarcoma virus enhancer/promoter
   6268..6448    +  LTR            5' LTR (truncated): truncated 5' long terminal repeat (LTR) from HIV-1
   6495..6620    +  misc_feature   HIV-1 Ψ: packaging signal of human immunodeficiency virus type 1
   6604..6967    +  CDS            HIV-1 gag (fragment): gag protein from human immunodeficiency virus 1; gag
   7113..7346    +  misc_feature   RRE: The Rev response element (RRE) of HIV-1 allows for Rev-dependent mRNA export from the nucleus to the cytoplasm.
   7723..7749    +  CDS            Rev (fragment): human immunodeficiency virus 1 (HIV-1) Rev protein; rev; enhances nuclear export of unspliced and incompletely spliced viral mRNAs
   7753..7993    +  promoter       U6 promoter: RNA polymerase III promoter for human U6 snRNA
   8023..8098    +  misc_RNA       gRNA scaffold: guide RNA scaffold for the Streptococcus pyogenes CRISPR/Cas9 system
   8154..8271    +  misc_feature   cPPT/CTS: central polypurine tract and central termination sequence of HIV-1
>Addgene plasmid #77172 | SGK494 gRNA (BRDN0001145451) | addgene full sequence | sequence record 187252 | Addgene Assembled Sequence
CCCGGGTGCAAAGATGGATAAAGTTTTAAACAGAGAGGAATCTTTGCAGCTAATGGACCTTCTAGGTCTT
GAAAGGAGTGGGAATTGGCTCCGGTGCCCGTCAGTGGGCAGAGCGCACATCGCCCACAGTCCCCGAGAAG
TTGGGGGGAGGGGTCGGCAATTGATCCGGTGCCTAGAGAAGGTGGCGCGGGGTAAACTGGGAAAGTGATG
TCGTGTACTGGCTCCGCCTTTTTCCCGAGGGTGGGGGAGAACCGTATATAAGTGCAGTAGTCGCCGTGAA
CGTTCTTTTTCGCAACGGGTTTGCCGCCAGAACACAGGTAAGTGCCGTGTGTGGTTCCCGCGGGCCTGGC
CTCTTTACGGGTTATGGCCCTTGCGTGCCTTGAATTACTTCCACCTGGCTGCAGTACGTGATTCTTGATC
CCGAGCTTCGGGTTGGAAGTGGGTGGGAGAGTTCGAGGCCTTGCGCTTAAGGAGCCCCTTCGCCTCGTGC
TTGAGTTGAGGCCTGGCCTGGGCGCTGGGGCCGCCGCGTGCGAATCTGGTGGCACCTTCGCGCCTGTCTC
GCTGCTTTCGATAAGTCTCTAGCCATTTAAAATTTTTGATGACCTGCTGCGACGCTTTTTTTCTGGCAAG
ATAGTCTTGTAAATGCGGGCCAAGATCTGCACACTGGTATTTCGGTTTTTGGGGCCGCGGGCGGCGACGG
GGCCCGTGCGTCCCAGCGCACATGTTCGGCGAGGCGGGGCCTGCGAGCGCGGCCACCGAGAATCGGACGG
GGGTAGTCTCAAGCTGGCCGGCCTGCTCTGGTGCCTGGCCTCGCGCCGCCGTGTATCGCCCCGCCCTGGG
CGGCAAGGCTGGCCCGGTCGGCACCAGTTGCGTGAGCGGAAAGATGGCCGCTTCCCGGCCCTGCTGCAGG
GAGCTCAAAATGGAGGACGCGGCGCTCGGGAGAGCGGGCGGGTGAGTCACCCACACAAAGGAAAAGGGCC
TTTCCGTCCTCAGCCGTCGCTTCATGTGACTCCACGGAGTACCGGGCGCCGTCCAGGCACCTCGATTAGT
TCTCGAGCTTTTGGAGTACGTCGTCTTTAGGTTGGGGGGAGGGGTTTTATGCGATGGAGTTTCCCCACAC
TGAGTGGGTGGAGACTGAAGTTAGGCCAGCTTGGCACTTGATGTAATTCTCCTTGGAATTTGCCCTTTTT
GAGTTTGGATCTTGGTTCATTCTCAAGCCTCAGACAGTGGTTCAAAGTTTTTTTCTTCCATTTCAGGTGT
CGTGACGTACGGCCACCATGACCGAGTACAAGCCCACGGTGCGCCTCGCCACCCGCGACGACGTCCCCAG
GGCCGTACGCACCCTCGCCGCCGCGTTCGCCGACTACCCCGCCACGCGCCACACCGTCGATCCGGACCGC
CACATCGAGCGGGTCACCGAGCTGCAAGAACTCTTCCTCACGCGCGTCGGGCTCGACATCGGCAAGGTGT
GGGTCGCGGACGACGGCGCCGCCGTGGCGGTCTGGACCACGCCGGAGAGCGTCGAAGCGGGGGCGGTGTT
CGCCGAGATCGGCCCGCGCATGGCCGAGTTGAGCGGTTCCCGGCTGGCCGCGCAGCAACAGATGGAAGGC
CTCCTGGCGCCGCACCGGCCCAAGGAGCCCGCGTGGTTCCTGGCCACCGTCGGAGTCTCGCCCGACCACC
AGGGCAAGGGTCTGGGCAGCGCCGTCGTGCTCCCCGGAGTGGAGGCGGCCGAGCGCGCCGGGGTGCCCGC
CTTCCTGGAGACCTCCGCGCCCCGCAACCTCCCCTTCTACGAGCGGCTCGGCTTCACCGTCACCGCCGAC
GTCGAGGTGCCCGAAGGACCGCGCACCTGGTGCATGACCCGCAAGCCCGGTGCCTGAACGCGTTAAGTCG
ACAATCAACCTCTGGATTACAAAATTTGTGAAAGATTGACTGGTATTCTTAACTATGTTGCTCCTTTTAC
GCTATGTGGATACGCTGCTTTAATGCCTTTGTATCATGCTATTGCTTCCCGTATGGCTTTCATTTTCTCC
TCCTTGTATAAATCCTGGTTGCTGTCTCTTTATGAGGAGTTGTGGCCCGTTGTCAGGCAACGTGGCGTGG
TGTGCACTGTGTTTGCTGACGCAACCCCCACTGGTTGGGGCATTGCCACCACCTGTCAGCTCCTTTCCGG
GACTTTCGCTTTCCCCCTCCCTATTGCCACGGCGGAACTCATCGCCGCCTGCCTTGCCCGCTGCTGGACA
GGGGCTCGGCTGTTGGGCACTGACAATTCCGTGGTGTTGTCGGGGAAATCATCGTCCTTTCCTTGGCTGC
TCGCCTGTGTTGCCACCTGGATTCTGCGCGGGACGTCCTTCTGCTACGTCCCTTCGGCCCTCAATCCAGC
GGACCTTCCTTCCCGCGGCCTGCTGCCGGCTCTGCGGCCTCTTCCGCGTCTTCGCCTTCGCCCTCAGACG
AGTCGGATCTCCCTTTGGGCCGCCTCCCCGCGTCGACTTTAAGACCAATGACTTACAAGGCAGCTGTAGA
TCTTAGCCACTTTTTAAAAGAAAAGGGGGGACTGGAAGGGCTAATTCACTCCCAACGAAGACAAGATCTG
CTTTTTGCTTGTACTGGGTCTCTCTGGTTAGACCAGATCTGAGCCTGGGAGCTCTCTGGCTAACTAGGGA
ACCCACTGCTTAAGCCTCAATAAAGCTTGCCTTGAGTGCTTCAAGTAGTGTGTGCCCGTCTGTTGTGTGA
CTCTGGTAACTAGAGATCCCTCAGACCCTTTTAGTCAGTGTGGAAAATCTCTAGCAGTACGTATAGTAGT
TCATGTCATCTTATTATTCAGTATTTATAACTTGCAAAGAAATGAATATCAGAGAGTGAGAGGAACTTGT
TTATTGCAGCTTATAATGGTTACAAATAAAGCAATAGCATCACAAATTTCACAAATAAAGCATTTTTTTC
ACTGCATTCTAGTTGTGGTTTGTCCAAACTCATCAATGTATCTTATCATGTCTGGCTCTAGCTATCCCGC
CCCTAACTCCGCCCATCCCGCCCCTAACTCCGCCCAGTTCCGCCCATTCTCCGCCCCATGGCTGACTAAT
TTTTTTTATTTATGCAGAGGCCGAGGCCGCCTCGGCCTCTGAGCTATTCCAGAAGTAGTGAGGAGGCTTT
TTTGGAGGCCTAGGGACGTACCCAATTCGCCCTATAGTGAGTCGTATTACGCGCGCTCACTGGCCGTCGT
TTTACAACGTCGTGACTGGGAAAACCCTGGCGTTACCCAACTTAATCGCCTTGCAGCACATCCCCCTTTC
GCCAGCTGGCGTAATAGCGAAGAGGCCCGCACCGATCGCCCTTCCCAACAGTTGCGCAGCCTGAATGGCG
AATGGG
[124 nt withheld, positions 3367-3490]
C
[91 nt withheld, positions 3492-3582]
A
[49 nt withheld, positions 3584-3632]
CCTTTGACGTTGGAGTCCACGTTCTTT
[37 nt withheld, positions 3660-3696]
ACCCTATCTCGGTCTATTCTTTTGATTTATAAGGGATTTTGCCGATTTCGGCCTATTGGTTAAAAAATGA
GCTGATTTAACAAAAATTTAACGCGAATTTTAACAAAATATTAACGCTTACAATTTAGGTGGCACTTTTC
GGGGAAATGTGCGCGGAACCCCTATTTGTTTATTTTTCTAAATACATTCAAATATGTATCCGCTCATGAG
ACAATAACCCTGATAAATGCTTCAATAATATTGAAAAAGGAAGAGTATGAGTATTCAACATTTCCGTGTC
GCCCTTATTCCCTTTTTTGCGGCATTTTGCCTTCCTGTTTTTGCTCACCCAGAAACGCTGGTGAAAGTAA
AAGATGCTGAAGATCAGTTGGGTGCACGAGTGGGTTACATCGAACTGGATCTCAACAGCGGTAAGATCCT
TGAGAGTTTTCGCCCCGAAGAACGTTTTCCAATGATGAGCACTTTTAAAGTTCTGCTATGTGGCGCGGTA
TTATCCCGTATTGACGCCGGGCAAGAGCAACTCGGTCGCCGCATACACTATTCTCAGAATGACTTGGTTG
AGTACTCACCAGTCACAGAAAAGCATCTTACGGATGGCATGACAGTAAGAGAATTATGCAGTGCTGCCAT
AACCATGAGTGATAACACTGCGGCCAACTTACTTCTGACAACGATCGGAGGACCGAAGGAGCTAACCGCT
TTTTTGCACAACATGGGGGATCATGTAACTCGCCTTGATCGTTGGGAACCGGAGCTGAATGAAGCCATAC
CAAACGACGAGCGTGACACCACGATGCCTGTAGCAATGGCAACAACGTTGCGCAAACTATTAACTGGCGA
ACTACTTACTCTAGCTTCCCGGCAACAATTAATAGACTGGATGGAGGCGGATAAAGTTGCAGGACCACTT
CTGCGCTCGGCCCTTCCGGCTGGCTGGTTTATTGCTGATAAATCTGGAGCCGGTGAGCGTGGGTCTCGCG
GTATCATTGCAGCACTGGGGCCAGATGGTAAGCCCTCCCGTATCGTAGTTATCTACACGACGGGGAGTCA
GGCAACTATGGATGAACGAAATAGACAGATCGCTGAGATAGGTGCCTCACTGATTAAGCATTGGTAACTG
TCAGACCAAGTTTACTCATATATACTTTAGATTGATTTAAAACTTCATTTTTAATTTAAAAGGATCTAGG
TGAAGATCCTTTTTGATAATCTCATGACCAAAATCCCTTAACGTGAGTTTTCGTTCCACTGAGCGTCAGA
CCCCGTAGAAAAGATCAAAGGATCTTCTTGAGATCCTTTTTTTCTGCGCGTAATCTGCTGCTTGCAAACA
AAAAAACCACCGCTACCAGCGGTGGTTTGTTTGCCGGATCAAGAGCTACCAACTCTTTTTCCGAAGGTAA
CTGGCTTCAGCAGAGCGCAGATACCAAATACTGTTCTTCTAGTGTAGCCGTAGTTAGGCCACCACTTCAA
GAACTCTGTAGCACCGCCTACATACCTCGCTCTGCTAATCCTGTTACCAGTGGCTGCTGCCAGTGGCGAT
AAGTCGTGTCTTACCGGGTTGGACTCAAGACGATAGTTACCGGATAAGGCGCAGCGGTCGGGCTGAACGG
GGGGTTCGTGCACACAGCCCAGCTTGGAGCGAACGACCTACACCGAACTGAGATACCTACAGCGTGAGCT
ATGAGAAAGCGCCACGCTTCCCGAAGGGAGAAAGGCGGACAGGTATCCGGTAAGCGGCAGGGTCGGAACA
GGAGAGCGCACGAGGGAGCTTCCAGGGGGAAACGCCTGGTATCTTTATAGTCCTGTCGGGTTTCGCCACC
TCTGACTTGAGCGTCGATTTTTGTGATGCTCGTCAGGGGGGCGGAGCCTATGGAAAAACGCCAGCAACGC
GGCCTTTTTACGGTTCCTGGCCTTTTGCTGGCCTTTTGCTCACATGTTCTTTCCTGCGTTATCCCCTGAT
TCTGTGGATAACCGTATTACCGCCTTTGAGTGAGCTGATACCGCTCGCCGCAGCCGAACGACCGAGCGCA
GCGAGTCAGTGAGCGAGGAAGCGGAAGAGCGCCCAATACGCAAACCGCCTCTCCCCGCGCGTTGGCCGAT
TCATTAATGCAGCTGGCACGACAGGTTTCCCGACTGGAAAGCGGGCAGTGAGCGCAACGCAATTAATGTG
AGTTAGCTCACTCATTAGGCACCCCAGGCTTTACACTTTATGCTTCCGGCTCGTATGTTGTGTGGAATTG
TGAGCGGATAACAATTTCACACAGGAAACAGCTATGACCATGATTACGCCAAGCGCGCAATTAACCCTCA
CTAAAGGGAACAAAAGCTGGAGCTGCAAGCTTAATGTAGTCTTATGCAATACTCTTGTAGTCTTGCAACA
TGGTAACGATGAGTTAGCAACATGCCTTACAAGGAGAGAAAAAGCACCGTGCATGCCGATTGGTGGAAGT
AAGGTGGTACGATCGTGCCTTATTAGGAAGGCAACAGACGGGTCTGACATGGATTGGACGAACCACTGAA
TTGCCGCATTGCAGAGATATTGTATTTAAGTGCCTAGCTCGATACATAAACGGGTCTCTCTGGTTAGACC
AGATCTGAGCCTGGGAGCTCTCTGGCTAACTAGGGAACCCACTGCTTAAGCCTCAATAAAGCTTGCCTTG
AGTGCTTCAAGTAGTGTGTGCCCGTCTGTTGTGTGACTCTGGTAACTAGAGATCCCTCAGACCCTTTTAG
TCAGTGTGGAAAATCTCTAGCAGTGGCGCCCGAACAGGGACTTGAAAGCGAAAGGGAAACCAGAGGAGCT
CTCTCGACGCAGGACTCGGCTTGCTGAAGCGCGCACGGCAAGAGGCGAGGGGCGGCGACTGGTGAGTACG
CCAAAAATTTTGACTAGCGGAGGCTAGAAGGAGAGAGATGGGTGCGAGAGCGTCAGTATTAAGCGGGGGA
GAATTAGATCGCGATGGGAAAAAATTCGGTTAAGGCCAGGGGGAAAGAAAAAATATAAATTAAAACATAT
AGTATGGGCAAGCAGGGAGCTAGAACGATTCGCAGTTAATCCTGGCCTGTTAGAAACATCAGAAGGCTGT
AGACAAATACTGGGACAGCTACAACCATCCCTTCAGACAGGATCAGAAGAACTTAGATCATTATATAATA
CAGTAGCAACCCTCTATTGTGTGCATCAAAGGATAGAGATAAAAGACACCAAGGAAGCTTTAGACAAGAT
AGAGGAAGAGCAAAACAAAAGTAAGACCACCGCACAGCAAGCGGCCGCTGATCTTCAGACCTGGAGGAGG
AGATATGAGGGACAATTGGAGAAGTGAATTATATAAATATAAAGTAGTAAAAATTGAACCATTAGGAGTA
GCACCCACCAAGGCAAAGAGAAGAGTGGTGCAGAGAGAAAAAAGAGCAGTGGGAATAGGAGCTTTGTTCC
TTGGGTTCTTGGGAGCAGCAGGAAGCACTATGGGCGCAGCGTCAATGACGCTGACGGTACAGGCCAGACA
ATTATTGTCTGGTATAGTGCAGCAGCAGAACAATTTGCTGAGGGCTATTGAGGCGCAACAGCATCTGTTG
CAACTCACAGTCTGGGGCATCAAGCAGCTCCAGGCAAGAATCCTGGCTGTGGAAAGATACCTAAAGGATC
AACAGCTCCTGGGGATTTGGGGTTGCTCTGGAAAACTCATTTGCACCACTGCTGTGCCTTGGAATGCTAG
TTGGAGTAATAAATCTCTGGAACAGATTTGGAATCACACGACCTGGATGGAGTGGGACAGAGAAATTAAC
AATTACACAAGCTTAATACACTCCTTAATTGAAGAATCGCAAAACCAGCAAGAAAAGAATGAACAAGAAT
TATTGGAATTAGATAAATGGGCAAGTTTGTGGAATTGGTTTAACATAACAAATTGGCTGTGGTATATAAA
ATTATTCATAATGATAGTAGGAGGCTTGGTAGGTTTAAGAATAGTTTTTGCTGTACTTTCTATAGTGAAT
AGAGTTAGGCAGGGATATTCACCATTATCGTTTCAGACCCACCTCCCAACCCCGAGGGGACCCAGAGAGG
GCCTATTTCCCATGATTCCTTCATATTTGCATATACGATACAAGGCTGTTAGAGAGATAATTAGAATTAA
TTTGACTGTAAACACAAAGATATTAGTACAAAATACGTGACGTAGAAAGTAATAATTTCTTGGGTAGTTT
GCAGTTTTAAAATTATGTTTTAAAATGGACTATCATATGCTTACCGTAACTTGAAAGTATTTCGATTTCT
TGGCTTTATATATCTTGTGGAAAGGACGAAACACCGTCCTACAGAGGGATACCGTGGTTTTAGAGCTAGA
AATAGCAAGTTAAAATAAGGCTAGTCCGTTATCAACTTGAAAAAGTGGCACCGAGTCGGTGCTTTTTTAA
GCTTGGCGTAACTAGATCTTGAGACAAATGGCAGTATTCATCCACAATTTTAAAAGAAAAGGGGGGATTG
GGGGGTACAGTGCAGGGGAAAGAATAGTAGACATAATAGCAACAGACATACAAACTAAAGAATTACAAAA
ACAAATTACAAAAATTCAAAATTTTCGGGTTTATTACAGGGACAGCAGAGATCCACTTTGGCGCCGGCTC
GAGGGGG
