>Addgene plasmid #77172 | SGK494 gRNA (BRDN0001145451) | depositor partial sequence | sequence record 144632 | Target Sequence
TCCTACAGAGGGATACCGTG
