>Addgene plasmid #77172 | SGK494 gRNA (BRDN0001145451) | addgene partial sequence | sequence record 187251 | hU6-F
AGAAAGTAATAATTTCTTGGGTAGTTTGCAGTTTTAAAATTATGTTTTAAAATGGACTATCATATGCTTA
CCGTAACTTGAAAGTATTTCGATTTCTTGGCTTTATATATCTTGTGGAAAGGACGAAACACCGTCCTACA
GAGGGATACCGTGGTTTTAGAGCTAGAAATAGCAAGTTAAAATAAGGCTAGTCCGTTATCAACTTGAAAA
AGTGGCACCGAGTCGGTGCTTTTTTAAGCTTGGCGTAACTAGATCTTGAGACAAATGGCAGTATTCATCC
ACAATTTTAAAAGAAAAGGGGGGATTGGGGGGTACAGTGCAGGGGAAAGAATAGTAGACATAATAGCAAC
AGACATACAAACTAAAGAATTACAAAAACAAATTACAAAAATTCAAAATTTTCGGGTTTATTACAGGGAC
AGCAGAGATCCACTTTGGCGCCGGCTCGAGGGGGCCCGGGTGCAAAGATGGATAAAGTTTTAAACAGAGA
GGAATCTTTGCAGCTAATGGACCTTCTAGGTCTTGAAAGGAGTGGGAATTGGCTCCGGTGCCCGTCAGTG
GGCAGAGCGC
